Addgene plasmid #228298: pMT1014
Purpose: Homoserine lactone (HSL)-regulatable EGFP expression
Depositing lab: Jun Ishii. Depositing organization: Kobe University. Publication: Designing strong inducible synthetic promoters in yeasts. Tominaga M, Shima Y, Nozaki K, Ito Y, Someda M, Shoya Y, Hashii N, Obata C, Matsumoto-Kitano M, Suematsu K, Matsukawa T, Hosoya K, Hashiba N, Kondo A, Ishii J. Nat Commun. 2024 Dec 19;15(1):10653. doi: 10.1038/s41467-024-54865-z. PubMed 39702268.
Backbone
  Vector backbone: pUC19
  Vector type: Yeast Expression, Synthetic Biology
  Selectable markers: Hygromycin
Growth in bacteria
  Bacterial resistance: Ampicillin, 100 μg/mL
  Growth temperature: 37°C
  Growth strain: DH5alpha
  Copy number: High Copy
Gene/Insert
  Gene/Insert name: EGFP
  Species: Synthetic; Aequorea victoria
  Promoter: Homoserine lactone (HSL)-regulatable synthetic promoter (KpHsl5.0)
  Cloning method: Ligation Independent Cloning
Terms and licenses: Academic/Nonprofit Terms; Industry Terms: Not Available to Industry
How to cite: pMT1014 was a gift from Jun Ishii (Addgene plasmid # 228298 ; http://n2t.net/addgene:228298 ; RRID:Addgene_228298)
