[The description below was written by a language model from this plasmid's Addgene catalogue record and pLannotate feature annotations shown in this document.]
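Description:
pMT1014 is a pUC19-based yeast expression plasmid built for synthetic biology work, carrying an EGFP reporter under a homoserine lactone (HSL)-regulatable synthetic promoter named KpHsl5.0. In E. coli it is maintained at high copy through the ColE1/pUC origin and selected with ampicillin via the bla gene. Remnants of the pUC lac region (CAP site, lac promoter and operator, lacZα and short lacI, bom and rop fragments) are annotated but appear to be backbone leftovers. No yeast replication origin (2μ, CEN/ARS or similar) is annotated, which suggests chromosomal integration rather than episomal maintenance, although the record does not state this.

The reporter cassette consists of the synthetic promoter, EGFP, and the AOX1 transcription terminator from Komagataella phaffii (Pichia pastoris). The annotation tool recognises only short pieces of the promoter region, namely a small GAL1 promoter fragment followed by an AOX1 promoter fragment directly upstream of EGFP. This is consistent with a hybrid design in which a core promoter is combined with engineered regulatory sequence; the HSL-responsive operator elements themselves are not annotated. No gene for an HSL-sensing transcription factor appears in the feature table, so the regulator would presumably have to be supplied from another construct or the host strain.

Yeast selection is by hygromycin, with the hph phosphotransferase gene placed between a TEF1 promoter fragment and a CYC1 terminator fragment. A full-length S. cerevisiae ARG4 (argininosuccinate lyase) sequence is also present upstream of the reporter. It could serve as an auxotrophic marker or integration homology, but its role is not stated. The plasmid is used to measure HSL-inducible promoter strength by green fluorescence in yeast.
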