Features (pLannotate 1.2.2; 22 found; start..end, strand, type, name):
     96..200     +  promoter       AmpR promoter: bla
    201..1061    +  CDS            AmpR: β-lactamase; bla; confers resistance to ampicillin, carbenicillin, and related antibiotics
   1232..1820    +  rep_origin     ori: high-copy-number ColE1/pMB1/pBR322/pUC origin of replication
   2003..2095    +  CDS            lacI (fragment): lac repressor; lacI; The lac repressor binds to the lac operator to inhibit transcription in E. coli. This inhibition can be relieved by adding lactose or isopropyl-β-D-thiogalactopyranoside (IPTG).
   2108..2129    +  protein_bind   CAP binding site: CAP binding activates transcription in the presence of cAMP. E. coli catabolite activator protein
   2144..2174    +  promoter       lac promoter: promoter for the E. coli lac operon
   2182..2198    +  protein_bind   lac operator: The lac repressor binds to the lac operator to inhibit transcription in E. coli. This inhibition can be relieved by adding lactose or isopropyl-β-D-thiogalactopyranoside (IPTG). lac repressor encoded by lacI
   2243..2311    +  CDS            DED81 (fragment): SYNC_SACPA - Protein inferred from homology: Swiss-Prot protein existence level 3. From Saccharomyces paradoxus (Yeast) (Saccharomyces douglasii).
   2503..3867    +  CDS            ARG4: ARLY_YEAST - Experimental evidence at protein level: Swiss-Prot protein existence level 1. From Saccharomyces cerevisiae (strain ATCC 204508 / S288c) (Baker's yeast).
   4093..4130    +  promoter       GAL1 promoter (fragment): S. cerevisiae GAL1; inducible promoter, regulated by Gal4
   4135..4333    +  promoter       AOX1 promoter (fragment): Pichia pastoris AOX1; inducible promoter, regulated by methanol
   4340..5056    +  CDS            EGFP: EGFP is a basic (constitutively fluorescent) green fluorescent protein published in 1996, derived from Aequorea victoria. It is reported to be a rapidly-maturing weak dimer with moderate acid sensitivity.
   5065..5130    +  CDS            AOX1 (fragment): ALOX1_KOMPC - Experimental evidence at protein level: Swiss-Prot protein existence level 1. Major isoform of alcohol oxidase, which catalyzes the oxidation of methanol to formaldehyde and hydrogen peroxide, the first step in the methanol utilization pathway of methylotrophic yeasts. From Komagataella phaffii (strain ATCC 76273 / CBS 7435 / CECT 11047 / NRRL Y-11430 / Wegner 21-1) (Yeast) (Pichia pastoris).
   5134..5380    +  terminator     AOX1 terminator: Pichia pastoris AOX1; transcription terminator for AOX1
   5401..5426    -  misc_feature   MCS (fragment): pUC18/19 multiple cloning site
   5425..5763    +  promoter       TEF1 promoter (fragment): S. cerevisiae TEF1; promoter for EF-1α
   5777..6799    +  CDS            hph: KHYB_ECOLX - Experimental evidence at protein level: Swiss-Prot protein existence level 1. The aminoglycoside phosphotransferases achieve inactivation of their antibiotic substrates by phosphorylation. Only phosphorylates hygromycin and closely related compounds such as demethyl analogs and destomycin. From Escherichia coli.
   6814..6927    +  terminator     CYC1 terminator (fragment): S. cerevisiae CYC1; transcription terminator for CYC1
   6930..6987    -  CDS            lacI (fragment): lac repressor; lacI; The lac repressor binds to the lac operator to inhibit transcription in E. coli. This inhibition can be relieved by adding lactose or isopropyl-β-D-thiogalactopyranoside (IPTG).
   7005..7162    +  CDS            lacZα (fragment): LacZα fragment of β-galactosidase; lacZ fragment
   7168..7267    -  misc_feature   bom (fragment): basis of mobility region from pBR322
   7369..1       -  CDS            rop (fragment) (across the origin): Rop protein, which maintains plasmids at low copy number; rop
>Addgene plasmid #228298 | pMT1014 | addgene full sequence | sequence record 457113 | Addgene NGS Result
GACGAAAGGGCCTCGTGATACGCCTATTTTTATAGGTTAATGTCATGATAATAATGGTTTCTTAGACGTC
AGGTGGCACTTTTCGGGGAAATGTGCGCGGAACCCCTATTTGTTTATTTTTCTAAATACATTCAAATATG
TATCCGCTCATGAGACAATAACCCTGATAAATGCTTCAATAATATTGAAAAAGGAAGAGTATGAGTATTC
AACATTTCCGTGTCGCCCTTATTCCCTTTTTTGCGGCATTTTGCCTTCCTGTTTTTGCTCACCCAGAAAC
GCTGGTGAAAGTAAAAGATGCTGAAGATCAGTTGGGTGCACGAGTGGGTTACATCGAACTGGATCTCAAC
AGCGGTAAGATCCTTGAGAGTTTTCGCCCCGAAGAACGTTTTCCAATGATGAGCACTTTTAAAGTTCTGC
TATGTGGCGCGGTATTATCCCGTATTGACGCCGGGCAAGAGCAACTCGGTCGCCGCATACACTATTCTCA
GAATGACTTGGTTGAGTACTCACCAGTCACAGAAAAGCATCTTACGGATGGCATGACAGTAAGAGAATTA
TGCAGTGCTGCCATAACCATGAGTGATAACACTGCGGCCAACTTACTTCTGACAACGATCGGAGGACCGA
AGGAGCTAACCGCTTTTTTGCACAACATGGGGGATCATGTAACTCGCCTTGATCGTTGGGAACCGGAGCT
GAATGAAGCCATACCAAACGACGAGCGTGACACCACGATGCCTGTAGCAATGGCAACAACGTTGCGCAAA
CTATTAACTGGCGAACTACTTACTCTAGCTTCCCGGCAACAATTAATAGACTGGATGGAGGCGGATAAAG
TTGCAGGACCACTTCTGCGCTCGGCCCTTCCGGCTGGCTGGTTTATTGCTGATAAATCTGGAGCCGGTGA
GCGTGGGTCTCGCGGTATCATTGCAGCACTGGGGCCAGATGGTAAGCCCTCCCGTATCGTAGTTATCTAC
ACGACGGGGAGTCAGGCAACTATGGATGAACGAAATAGACAGATCGCTGAGATAGGTGCCTCACTGATTA
AGCATTGGTAACTGTCAGACCAAGTTTACTCATATATACTTTAGATTGATTTAAAACTTCATTTTTAATT
TAAAAGGATCTAGGTGAAGATCCTTTTTGATAATCTCATGACCAAAATCCCTTAACGTGAGTTTTCGTTC
CACTGAGCGTCAGACCCCGTAGAAAAGATCAAAGGATCTTCTTGAGATCCTTTTTTTCTGCGCGTAATCT
GCTGCTTGCAAACAAAAAAACCACCGCTACCAGCGGTGGTTTGTTTGCCGGATCAAGAGCTACCAACTCT
TTTTCCGAAGGTAACTGGCTTCAGCAGAGCGCAGATACCAAATACTGTTCTTCTAGTGTAGCCGTAGTTA
GGCCACCACTTCAAGAACTCTGTAGCACCGCCTACATACCTCGCTCTGCTAATCCTGTTACCAGTGGCTG
CTGCCAGTGGCGATAAGTCGTGTCTTACCGGGTTGGACTCAAGACGATAGTTACCGGATAAGGCGCAGCG
GTCGGGCTGAACGGGGGGTTCGTGCACACAGCCCAGCTTGGAGCGAACGACCTACACCGAACTGAGATAC
CTACAGCGTGAGCTATGAGAAAGCGCCACGCTTCCCGAAGGGAGAAAGGCGGACAGGTATCCGGTAAGCG
GCAGGGTCGGAACAGGAGAGCGCACGAGGGAGCTTCCAGGGGGAAACGCCTGGTATCTTTATAGTCCTGT
CGGGTTTCGCCACCTCTGACTTGAGCGTCGATTTTTGTGATGCTCGTCAGGGGGGCGGAGCCTATGGAAA
AACGCCAGCAACGCGGCCTTTTTACGGTTCCTGGCCTTTTGCTGGCCTTTTGCTCACATGTTCTTTCCTG
CGTTATCCCCTGATTCTGTGGATAACCGTATTACCGCCTTTGAGTGAGCTGATACCGCTCGCCGCAGCCG
AACGACCGAGCGCAGCGAGTCAGTGAGCGAGGAAGCGGAAGAGCGCCCAATACGCAAACCGCCTCTCCCC
GCGCGTTGGCCGATTCATTAATGCAGCTGGCACGACAGGTTTCCCGACTGGAAAGCGGGCAGTGAGCGCA
ACGCAATTAATGTGAGTTAGCTCACTCATTAGGCACCCCAGGCTTTACACTTTATGCTTCCGGCTCGTAT
GTTGTGTGGAATTGTGAGCGGATAACAATTTCACACAGGAAACAGCTATGACCATGATTACGCCGCTAGC
CATGGTTGTGCGACAGATTCACTGTGAAAGACTGTTCATTATACCCACGTTTCACTGGGAGATGTAAGCC
TTAGGTGTTTTACCCTGATTAGATAATACAATAACCAACAGAAATACGAGAATCTAAACTAATTTCGATG
ATTCATTTTTCTTTTTACCGCGCTGCCTCTTTTGGCAATTCTTTCACCTATATTCTACCTTCTCTTTCCT
TTTGTTCTAAACTTATTACCAGCTATCTATGTCGAATCAAGAAGAAGGACTTAAACTGTGGGGTGGCAGG
TTTACTGGGGCTACTGACCCCTTGATGGATTTGTATAACGCTTCCTTACCTTACGACAAGAAAATGTACA
AGGTGGATTTAGAAGGAACAAAAGTTTACACTGAGGGCCTGGAGAAAATTAATTTGCTAACTAAAGACGA
ACTAAGTGAGATTCATCGTGGTCTCAAATTGATTGAAGCAGAGTGGGCAGAAGGGAAGTTTGTTGAGAAG
CCAGGGGATGAGGATATTCACACTGCTAATGAACGTCGCTTGGGTGAGTTGATTGGTCGTGGAATCTCTG
GTAAGGTTCATACCGGAAGGTCTAGAAATGATCAAGTTGCCACTGATATGCGGTTGTATGTCAGAGACAA
TCTAACTCAGTTGGCTGACTATCTGAAGCAGTTCATTCAAGTAATCATCAAGAGAGCTGAACAGGAAATA
GACGTCTTGATGCCCGGTTATACTCACTTGCAAAGAGCTCAACCAATCAGATGGTCTCACTGGTTGAGCA
TGTATGCTACCTATTTCACTGAAGATTATGAGAGACTGAATCAAATCGTTAAAAGGTTGAACAAATCCCC
ATTGGGAGCTGGAGCTTTGGCTGGTCATCCTTATGGAATTGATCGTGAATACATTGCTGAGAGATTAGGG
TTTGATTCTGTTATTGGTAATTCTTTGGCCGCTGTTTCAGACAGAGATTTTGTAGTCGAAACCATGTTCT
GGTCTTCGTTGTTTATGAATCATATTTCTCGATTCTCAGAAGATTTGATCATTTACTCCACTGGAGAGTT
TGGATTTATCAAGTTGGCAGATGCTTATTCTACTGGATCTTCTCTGATGCCTCAAAAAAAAAACCCAGAC
TCTTTGGAGTTATTGAGGGGTAAATCTGGTAGATGTTTTGGGGCCTTGGCTGGTTTCCTCATGTCTATTA
AGTCCATTCCGTCAACCTATAACAAAGATATGCAAGAGGATAAGGAGCCTTTATTTGATACTCTAATCAC
TGTAGAGCACTCGATTTTGATAGCATCCGGTGTAGTTTCTACCTTGAACATTGATGCCGAACGAATGAAG
AATGCTCTAACTATGGATATGCTGGCTACAGATCTTGCCGACTATTTAGTTAGAAGGGGAGTTCCATTCA
GAGAAACTCACCACATTTCTGGTGAATGTGTCAGACAAGCCGAGGAGTTGAACCTTTCTGGTATTGATCA
GTTGTCCCTCGAACAATTGAAATCCATTGACTCCCGTTTTGAGGCTGATGTGGCTTCAACGTTTGACTTT
GAAGCCAGTGTTGAAAAAAGAACTGCCACCGGAGGAACTTCTAAGACTGCTGTTTTAAAGCAATTGGATG
CACTGAATGAAAAGCTAGAGTCTTGACTGCAGGTCGACAGCGTGTTTTTTATTCCTTAAGTTACGCAAGG
TCGAACATAAGTACCTGTAGGATCGTACAGGTTTACGCAAGGTCGAACATAAGTACCTGTAGGATCGTAC
AGGTCGCTATTACGCCAGCGGATCCACCTGTAGGATCGTACAGGTGAACCTGTAGGATCGTACAGGTCAA
CCTGTAGGATCGTACAGGTACGTATGTGATCCGGATGATAATGCGATTAGTTTTTTAGCCTTATTTCTGG
ATGCATCAAAATTTAACTGTTCTAACCCCTACTTGACAGCAATATATAAACAGAAGGAAGCTGCCCTGTC
TTAAACCTTTTTTTTTATCATCATTATTAGCTTACTTTCATAATTGCGACTGGTTCCAATTGACAAGCTT
TTGATTTTAACGACTTTTAACGACAACTTGAGAAGATCAAAAAACAACTAATTATTCGAAACGACTAGTA
TGGTTTCTAAGGGTGAAGAGTTGTTCACTGGTGTTGTTCCAATCTTGGTTGAGTTGGACGGTGACGTTAA
CGGACACAAGTTCTCTGTTTCTGGTGAAGGTGAGGGTGACGCTACTTACGGAAAGTTGACTTTGAAGTTC
ATCTGTACTACTGGTAAGTTGCCAGTTCCATGGCCAACTTTGGTTACTACTTTGACTTACGGTGTTCAGT
GTTTCTCCAGATACCCAGACCACATGAAGCAGCACGATTTCTTCAAGTCTGCTATGCCAGAGGGTTACGT
TCAAGAGAGAACTATCTTCTTCAAGGACGACGGTAACTACAAGACTAGAGCTGAGGTTAAGTTCGAGGGT
GACACATTGGTTAACAGAATCGAGTTGAAGGGTATCGACTTCAAAGAGGACGGAAACATCTTGGGTCACA
AGTTGGAGTACAACTACAACTCCCACAACGTTTACATCATGGCTGACAAGCAGAAGAACGGTATCAAGGT
TAACTTCAAGATCAGACACAACATCGAGGACGGTTCCGTTCAATTGGCTGACCACTACCAACAGAACACT
CCAATTGGTGACGGTCCAGTTTTGTTGCCAGACAACCACTACTTGTCCACTCAATCCGCTTTGTCCAAGG
ACCCAAACGAGAAGAGAGATCACATGGTTTTGTTGGAGTTCGTTACTGCTGCTGGTATCACTTTGGGTAT
GGACGAGTTGTACAAGTAACTCGAGCCTTAGACATGACTGTTCCTCAGTTCAAGTTGGGCACTTACGAGA
AGACCGGTCTTGCTAGATTCTAATCAAGAGGATGTCAGAATGCCATTTGCCTGAGAGATGCAGGCTTCAT
TTTTGATACTTTTTTATTTGTAACCTATATAGTATAGGATTTTTTTTGTCATTTTGTTTCTTCTCGTACG
AGCTTGCTCCTGATCAGCCTATCTCGCAGCTGATGAATATCTTGTGGTAGGGGTTTGGGAAAATCATTCG
AGTTTGATGTTTTTCTTGGTATTTCCCACTCCTCTTCAGAGTACAGAAGATTAAGTGAGACGTTCGTTTG
TGCAAGCTTAGATCCCCGGGTACCGAGCTCGAATTCGCCGTACCACTTCAAAACACCCAAGCACAGCATA
CTAAATTTCCCCTCTTTCTTCCTCTAGGGTGTCGTTAATTACCCGTACTAAAGGTTTGGAAAAGAAAAAA
GAGACCGCCTCGTTTCTTTTTCTTCGTCGAAAAAGGCAATAAAAATTTTTATCACGTTTCTTTTTCTTGA
AAATTTTTTTTTTTGATTTTTTTCTCTTTCGATGACCTCCCATTGATATTTAAGTTAATAAACGGTCTTC
AATTTCTCAAGTTTCAGTTTCATTTTTCTTGTTCTATTACAACTTTTTTTACTTCTTGCTCATTAGAAAG
AAAGCATAGCAATCTAATCTAAGTTTTAATTACAAAATGAAGAAGCCAGAGTTGACTGCTACTTCCGTTG
AGAAGTTCTTGATCGAGAAGTTCGACTCCGTTTCCGACTTGATGCAATTGTCTGAAGGTGAAGAGTCCAG
AGCTTTCTCCTTTGACGTTGGTGGTAGAGGTTACGTTTTGAGAGTTAATTCCTGTGCTGACGGTTTCTAC
AAGGACAGATACGTTTACAGACACTTCGCTTCCGCTGCTTTGCCAATTCCAGAGGTTTTGGACATTGGTG
AGTTCTCCGAGTCCTTGACTTACTGTATCTCCAGAAGAGCTCAGGGAGTTACATTGCAAGACTTGCCAGA
AACTGAGTTGCCAGCTGTTTTGCAACCAGTTGCTGAAGCTATGGACGCTATTGCTGCTGCTGACTTGTCT
CAAACTTCTGGTTTTGGTCCATTCGGTCCACAGGGTATTGGTCAGTACACTACTTGGAGAGACTTCATCT
GTGCTATCGCTGACCCACATGTTTACCACTGGCAAACTGTTATGGACGATACTGTTTCCGCTTCCGTTGC
TCAGGCTTTGGACGAATTGATGTTGTGGGCTGAAGATTGTCCTGAGGTTAGACATTTGGTTCACGCTGAC
TTCGGTTCCAACAACGTTTTGACTGACAACGGTAGAATCACTGCTGTTATCGACTGGTCCGAAGCTATGT
TCGGTGACTCTCAATACGAGGTTGCTAACATCTTCTTTTGGAGACCATGGTTGGCTTGTATGGAACAGCA
GACTAGATACTTCGAGAGAAGACACCCAGAATTGGCTGGTTCCCCAAGATTGAGAGCTTACATGTTGAGA
ATCGGTTTGGACCAGTTGTACCAGTCCTTGGTTGATGGTAACTTCGATGATGCTGCTTGGGCTCAAGGTA
GATGTGACGCTATCGTTAGATCCGGTGCTGGTACTGTTGGTAGAACTCAGATTGCTAGAAGATCCGCTGC
TGTTTGGACTGACGGTTGTGTTGAAGTTTTGGCTGACTCCGGTAACAGAAGACCATCCACTAGACCAAGA
GCTAAAGAGGTTGGTAGAGTTTAAGTATTAAGAACGTTATTTATATTTCAAATTTTTCTTTTTTTTCTCT
ACAGACGCTGTACGCATGTAACATTATACTGAAAACCTTGCTTGAGAAGGTTTTGGGACGCTCGAAGATC
CAGCTGCATTAATGAATCGGCCAACGCGCGGGGAGAGGCGGTTTGCGTATTGGGCGCTCTTCCGCTTCCT
CGGAATTCACTGGCCGTCGTTTTACAACGTCGTGACTGGGAAAACCCTGGCGTTACCCAACTTAATCGCC
TTGCAGCACATCCCCCTTTCGCCAGCTGGCGTAATAGCGAAGAGGCCCGCACCGATCGCCCTTCCCAACA
GTTGCGCAGCCTGAATGGCGAATGGCGCCTGATGCGGTATTTTCTCCTTACGCATCTGTGCGGTATTTCA
CACCGCATATGGTGCACTCTCAGTACAATCTGCTCTGATGCCGCATAGTTAAGCCAGCCCCGACACCCGC
CAACACCCGCTGACGCGCCCTGACGGGCTTGTCTGCTCCCGGCATCCGCTTACAGACAAGCTGTGACCGT
CTCCGGGAGCTGCATGTGTCAGAGGTTTTCACCGTCATCACCGAAACGCGCGA
